>Addgene plasmid #122340 | px335-sgRNA-EF(Cas9n)-Trim28-L | depositor full sequence | sequence record 233477 | px335-sgRNA-EF(Cas9n)-Trim28-L sequence 8447 bps
GAGGGCCTATTTCCCATGATTCCTTCATATTTGCATATACGATACAAGGCTGTTAGAGAGATAATTGGAA
TTAATTTGACTGTAAACACAAAGATATTAGTACAAAATACGTGACGTAGAAAGTAATAATTTCTTGGGTA
GTTTGCAGTTTTAAAATTATGTTTTAAAATGGACTATCATATGCTTACCGTAACTTGAAAGTATTTCGAT
TTCTTGGCTTTATATATCTTGTGGAAAGGACGAAACACCGGGTGATGGCCCCTGAAGCTGGTTTAAGAGC
TATGCTGGAAACAGCATAGCAAGTTTAAATAAGGCTAGTCCGTTATCAACTTGAAAAAGTGGCACCGAGT
CGGTGCTTTTTTGTTTTAGAGCTAGAAATAGCAAGTTAAAATAAGGCTAGTCCGTTTTTAGCGCGTGCGC
CAATTCTGCAGACAAATGGCTCTAGAGGTACCCGTTACATAACTTACGGTAAATGGCCCGCCTGGCTGAC
CGCCCAACGACCCCCGCCCATTGACGTCAATAGTAACGCCAATAGGGACTTTCCATTGACGTCAATGGGT
GGAGTATTTACGGTAAACTGCCCACTTGGCAGTACATCAAGTGTATCATATGCCAAGTACGCCCCCTATT
GACGTCAATGACGGTAAATGGCCCGCCTGGCATTGTGCCCAGTACATGACCTTATGGGACTTTCCTACTT
GGCAGTACATCTACGTATTAGTCATCGCTATTACCATGGTCGAGGTGAGCCCCACGTTCTGCTTCACTCT
CCCCATCTCCCCCCCCTCCCCACCCCCAATTTTGTATTTATTTATTTTTTAATTATTTTGTGCAGCGATG
GGGGCGGGGGGGGGGGGGGGGCGCGCGCCAGGCGGGGCGGGGCGGGGCGAGGGGCGGGGCGGGGCGAGGC
GGAGAGGTGCGGCGGCAGCCAATCAGAGCGGCGCGCTCCGAAAGTTTCCTTTTATGGCGAGGCGGCGGCG
GCGGCGGCCCTATAAAAAGCGAAGCGCGCGGCGGGCGGGAGTCGCTGCGACGCTGCCTTCGCCCCGTGCC
CCGCTCCGCCGCCGCCTCGCGCCGCCCGCCCCGGCTCTGACTGACCGCGTTACTCCCACAGGTGAGCGGG
CGGGACGGCCCTTCTCCTCCGGGCTGTAATTAGCTGAGCAAGAGGTAAGGGTTTAAGGGATGGTTGGTTG
GTGGGGTATTAATGTTTAATTACCTGGAGCACCTGCCTGAAATCACTTTTTTTCAGGTTGGACCGGTGCC
ACCATGTACCCATACGATGTTCCAGATTACGCTTCGCCGAAGAAAAAGCGCAAGGTCGAAGCGTCCGACA
AGAAGTACAGCATCGGCCTGGCCATCGGCACCAACTCTGTGGGCTGGGCCGTGATCACCGACGAGTACAA
GGTGCCCAGCAAGAAATTCAAGGTGCTGGGCAACACCGACCGGCACAGCATCAAGAAGAACCTGATCGGA
GCCCTGCTGTTCGACAGCGGCGAAACAGCCGAGGCCACCCGGCTGAAGAGAACCGCCAGAAGAAGATACA
CCAGACGGAAGAACCGGATCTGCTATCTGCAAGAGATCTTCAGCAACGAGATGGCCAAGGTGGACGACAG
CTTCTTCCACAGACTGGAAGAGTCCTTCCTGGTGGAAGAGGATAAGAAGCACGAGCGGCACCCCATCTTC
GGCAACATCGTGGACGAGGTGGCCTACCACGAGAAGTACCCCACCATCTACCACCTGAGAAAGAAACTGG
TGGACAGCACCGACAAGGCCGACCTGCGGCTGATCTATCTGGCCCTGGCCCACATGATCAAGTTCCGGGG
CCACTTCCTGATCGAGGGCGACCTGAACCCCGACAACAGCGACGTGGACAAGCTGTTCATCCAGCTGGTG
CAGACCTACAACCAGCTGTTCGAGGAAAACCCCATCAACGCCAGCGGCGTGGACGCCAAGGCCATCCTGT
CTGCCAGACTGAGCAAGAGCAGACGGCTGGAAAATCTGATCGCCCAGCTGCCCGGCGAGAAGAAGAATGG
CCTGTTCGGCAACCTGATTGCCCTGAGCCTGGGCCTGACCCCCAACTTCAAGAGCAACTTCGACCTGGCC
GAGGATGCCAAACTGCAGCTGAGCAAGGACACCTACGACGACGACCTGGACAACCTGCTGGCCCAGATCG
GCGACCAGTACGCCGACCTGTTTCTGGCCGCCAAGAACCTGTCCGACGCCATCCTGCTGAGCGACATCCT
GAGAGTGAACACCGAGATCACCAAGGCCCCCCTGAGCGCCTCTATGATCAAGAGATACGACGAGCACCAC
CAGGACCTGACCCTGCTGAAAGCTCTCGTGCGGCAGCAGCTGCCTGAGAAGTACAAAGAGATTTTCTTCG
ACCAGAGCAAGAACGGCTACGCCGGCTACATTGACGGCGGAGCCAGCCAGGAAGAGTTCTACAAGTTCAT
CAAGCCCATCCTGGAAAAGATGGACGGCACCGAGGAACTGCTCGTGAAGCTGAACAGAGAGGACCTGCTG
CGGAAGCAGCGGACCTTCGACAACGGCAGCATCCCCCACCAGATCCACCTGGGAGAGCTGCACGCCATTC
TGCGGCGGCAGGAAGATTTTTACCCATTCCTGAAGGACAACCGGGAAAAGATCGAGAAGATCCTGACCTT
CCGCATCCCCTACTACGTGGGCCCTCTGGCCAGGGGAAACAGCAGATTCGCCTGGATGACCAGAAAGAGC
GAGGAAACCATCACCCCCTGGAACTTCGAGGAAGTGGTGGACAAGGGCGCTTCCGCCCAGAGCTTCATCG
AGCGGATGACCAACTTCGATAAGAACCTGCCCAACGAGAAGGTGCTGCCCAAGCACAGCCTGCTGTACGA
GTACTTCACCGTGTATAACGAGCTGACCAAAGTGAAATACGTGACCGAGGGAATGAGAAAGCCCGCCTTC
CTGAGCGGCGAGCAGAAAAAGGCCATCGTGGACCTGCTGTTCAAGACCAACCGGAAAGTGACCGTGAAGC
AGCTGAAAGAGGACTACTTCAAGAAAATCGAGTGCTTCGACTCCGTGGAAATCTCCGGCGTGGAAGATCG
GTTCAACGCCTCCCTGGGCACATACCACGATCTGCTGAAAATTATCAAGGACAAGGACTTCCTGGACAAT
GAGGAAAACGAGGACATTCTGGAAGATATCGTGCTGACCCTGACACTGTTTGAGGACAGAGAGATGATCG
AGGAACGGCTGAAAACCTATGCCCACCTGTTCGACGACAAAGTGATGAAGCAGCTGAAGCGGCGGAGATA
CACCGGCTGGGGCAGGCTGAGCCGGAAGCTGATCAACGGCATCCGGGACAAGCAGTCCGGCAAGACAATC
CTGGATTTCCTGAAGTCCGACGGCTTCGCCAACAGAAACTTCATGCAGCTGATCCACGACGACAGCCTGA
CCTTTAAAGAGGACATCCAGAAAGCCCAGGTGTCCGGCCAGGGCGATAGCCTGCACGAGCACATTGCCAA
TCTGGCCGGCAGCCCCGCCATTAAGAAGGGCATCCTGCAGACAGTGAAGGTGGTGGACGAGCTCGTGAAA
GTGATGGGCCGGCACAAGCCCGAGAACATCGTGATCGAAATGGCCAGAGAGAACCAGACCACCCAGAAGG
GACAGAAGAACAGCCGCGAGAGAATGAAGCGGATCGAAGAGGGCATCAAAGAGCTGGGCAGCCAGATCCT
GAAAGAACACCCCGTGGAAAACACCCAGCTGCAGAACGAGAAGCTGTACCTGTACTACCTGCAGAATGGG
CGGGATATGTACGTGGACCAGGAACTGGACATCAACCGGCTGTCCGACTACGATGTGGACCATATCGTGC
CTCAGAGCTTTCTGAAGGACGACTCCATCGACAACAAGGTGCTGACCAGAAGCGACAAGAACCGGGGCAA
GAGCGACAACGTGCCCTCCGAAGAGGTCGTGAAGAAGATGAAGAACTACTGGCGGCAGCTGCTGAACGCC
AAGCTGATTACCCAGAGAAAGTTCGACAATCTGACCAAGGCCGAGAGAGGCGGCCTGAGCGAACTGGATA
AGGCCGGCTTCATCAAGAGACAGCTGGTGGAAACCCGGCAGATCACAAAGCACGTGGCACAGATCCTGGA
CTCCCGGATGAACACTAAGTACGACGAGAATGACAAGCTGATCCGGGAAGTGAAAGTGATCACCCTGAAG
TCCAAGCTGGTGTCCGATTTCCGGAAGGATTTCCAGTTTTACAAAGTGCGCGAGATCAACAACTACCACC
ACGCCCACGACGCCTACCTGAACGCCGTCGTGGGAACCGCCCTGATCAAAAAGTACCCTAAGCTGGAAAG
CGAGTTCGTGTACGGCGACTACAAGGTGTACGACGTGCGGAAGATGATCGCCAAGAGCGAGCAGGAAATC
GGCAAGGCTACCGCCAAGTACTTCTTCTACAGCAACATCATGAACTTTTTCAAGACCGAGATTACCCTGG
CCAACGGCGAGATCCGGAAGCGGCCTCTGATCGAGACAAACGGCGAAACCGGGGAGATCGTGTGGGATAA
GGGCCGGGATTTTGCCACCGTGCGGAAAGTGCTGAGCATGCCCCAAGTGAATATCGTGAAAAAGACCGAG
GTGCAGACAGGCGGCTTCAGCAAAGAGTCTATCCTGCCCAAGAGGAACAGCGATAAGCTGATCGCCAGAA
AGAAGGACTGGGACCCTAAGAAGTACGGCGGCTTCGACAGCCCCACCGTGGCCTATTCTGTGCTGGTGGT
GGCCAAAGTGGAAAAGGGCAAGTCCAAGAAACTGAAGAGTGTGAAAGAGCTGCTGGGGATCACCATCATG
GAAAGAAGCAGCTTCGAGAAGAATCCCATCGACTTTCTGGAAGCCAAGGGCTACAAAGAAGTGAAAAAGG
ACCTGATCATCAAGCTGCCTAAGTACTCCCTGTTCGAGCTGGAAAACGGCCGGAAGAGAATGCTGGCCTC
TGCCGGCGAACTGCAGAAGGGAAACGAACTGGCCCTGCCCTCCAAATATGTGAACTTCCTGTACCTGGCC
AGCCACTATGAGAAGCTGAAGGGCTCCCCCGAGGATAATGAGCAGAAACAGCTGTTTGTGGAACAGCACA
AGCACTACCTGGACGAGATCATCGAGCAGATCAGCGAGTTCTCCAAGAGAGTGATCCTGGCCGACGCTAA
TCTGGACAAAGTGCTGTCCGCCTACAACAAGCACCGGGATAAGCCCATCAGAGAGCAGGCCGAGAATATC
ATCCACCTGTTTACCCTGACCAATCTGGGAGCCCCTGCCGCCTTCAAGTACTTTGACACCACCATCGACC
GGAAGAGGTACACCAGCACCAAAGAGGTGCTGGACGCCACCCTGATCCACCAGAGCATCACCGGCCTGTA
CGAGACACGGATCGACCTGTCTCAGCTGGGAGGCGACAGCCCCAAGAAGAAGAGAAAGGTGGAGGCCAGC
TAAGAATTCCTAGAGCTCGCTGATCAGCCTCGACTGTGCCTTCTAGTTGCCAGCCATCTGTTGTTTGCCC
CTCCCCCGTGCCTTCCTTGACCCTGGAAGGTGCCACTCCCACTGTCCTTTCCTAATAAAATGAGGAAATT
GCATCGCATTGTCTGAGTAGGTGTCATTCTATTCTGGGGGGTGGGGTGGGGCAGGACAGCAAGGGGGAGG
ATTGGGAAGAGAATAGCAGGCATGCTGGGGAGCGGCCGCAGGAACCCCTAGTGATGGAGTTGGCCACTCC
CTCTCTGCGCGCTCGCTCGCTCACTGAGGCCGGGCGACCAAAGGTCGCCCGACGCCCGGGCTTTGCCCGG
GCGGCCTCAGTGAGCGAGCGAGCGCGCAGCTGCCTGCAGGGGCGCCTGATGCGGTATTTTCTCCTTACGC
ATCTGTGCGGTATTTCACACCGCATA
[142 nt withheld, positions 5907-6048]
C
[141 nt withheld, positions 6050-6190]
CCTTTGACGTTGGAGTCCACGTTCTTT
[37 nt withheld, positions 6218-6254]
ACCCTATCTCGGGCTATTCTTTTGATTTATAAGGGATTTTGCCGATTTCGGCCTATTGGTTAAAAAATGA
GCTGATTTAACAAAAATTTAACGCGAATTTTAACAAAATATTAACGTTTACAATTTTATGGTGCACTCTC
AGTACAATCTGCTCTGATGCCGCATAGTTAAGCCAGCCCCGACACCCGCCAACACCCGCTGACGCGCCCT
GACGGGCTTGTCTGCTCCCGGCATCCGCTTACAGACAAGCTGTGACCGTCTCCGGGAGCTGCATGTGTCA
GAGGTTTTCACCGTCATCACCGAAACGCGCGAGACGAAAGGGCCTCGTGATACGCCTATTTTTATAGGTT
AATGTCATGATAATAATGGTTTCTTAGACGTCAGGTGGCACTTTTCGGGGAAATGTGCGCGGAACCCCTA
TTTGTTTATTTTTCTAAATACATTCAAATATGTATCCGCTCATGAGACAATAACCCTGATAAATGCTTCA
ATAATATTGAAAAAGGAAGAGTATGAGTATTCAACATTTCCGTGTCGCCCTTATTCCCTTTTTTGCGGCA
TTTTGCCTTCCTGTTTTTGCTCACCCAGAAACGCTGGTGAAAGTAAAAGATGCTGAAGATCAGTTGGGTG
CACGAGTGGGTTACATCGAACTGGATCTCAACAGCGGTAAGATCCTTGAGAGTTTTCGCCCCGAAGAACG
TTTTCCAATGATGAGCACTTTTAAAGTTCTGCTATGTGGCGCGGTATTATCCCGTATTGACGCCGGGCAA
GAGCAACTCGGTCGCCGCATACACTATTCTCAGAATGACTTGGTTGAGTACTCACCAGTCACAGAAAAGC
ATCTTACGGATGGCATGACAGTAAGAGAATTATGCAGTGCTGCCATAACCATGAGTGATAACACTGCGGC
CAACTTACTTCTGACAACGATCGGAGGACCGAAGGAGCTAACCGCTTTTTTGCACAACATGGGGGATCAT
GTAACTCGCCTTGATCGTTGGGAACCGGAGCTGAATGAAGCCATACCAAACGACGAGCGTGACACCACGA
TGCCTGTAGCAATGGCAACAACGTTGCGCAAACTATTAACTGGCGAACTACTTACTCTAGCTTCCCGGCA
ACAATTAATAGACTGGATGGAGGCGGATAAAGTTGCAGGACCACTTCTGCGCTCGGCCCTTCCGGCTGGC
TGGTTTATTGCTGATAAATCTGGAGCCGGTGAGCGTGGAAGCCGCGGTATCATTGCAGCACTGGGGCCAG
ATGGTAAGCCCTCCCGTATCGTAGTTATCTACACGACGGGGAGTCAGGCAACTATGGATGAACGAAATAG
ACAGATCGCTGAGATAGGTGCCTCACTGATTAAGCATTGGTAACTGTCAGACCAAGTTTACTCATATATA
CTTTAGATTGATTTAAAACTTCATTTTTAATTTAAAAGGATCTAGGTGAAGATCCTTTTTGATAATCTCA
TGACCAAAATCCCTTAACGTGAGTTTTCGTTCCACTGAGCGTCAGACCCCGTAGAAAAGATCAAAGGATC
TTCTTGAGATCCTTTTTTTCTGCGCGTAATCTGCTGCTTGCAAACAAAAAAACCACCGCTACCAGCGGTG
GTTTGTTTGCCGGATCAAGAGCTACCAACTCTTTTTCCGAAGGTAACTGGCTTCAGCAGAGCGCAGATAC
CAAATACTGTCCTTCTAGTGTAGCCGTAGTTAGGCCACCACTTCAAGAACTCTGTAGCACCGCCTACATA
CCTCGCTCTGCTAATCCTGTTACCAGTGGCTGCTGCCAGTGGCGATAAGTCGTGTCTTACCGGGTTGGAC
TCAAGACGATAGTTACCGGATAAGGCGCAGCGGTCGGGCTGAACGGGGGGTTCGTGCACACAGCCCAGCT
TGGAGCGAACGACCTACACCGAACTGAGATACCTACAGCGTGAGCTATGAGAAAGCGCCACGCTTCCCGA
AGGGAGAAAGGCGGACAGGTATCCGGTAAGCGGCAGGGTCGGAACAGGAGAGCGCACGAGGGAGCTTCCA
GGGGGAAACGCCTGGTATCTTTATAGTCCTGTCGGGTTTCGCCACCTCTGACTTGAGCGTCGATTTTTGT
GATGCTCGTCAGGGGGGCGGAGCCTATGGAAAAACGCCAGCAACGCGGCCTTTTTACGGTTCCTGGCCTT
TTGCTGGCCTTTTGCTCACATGT
Features (pLannotate 1.2.2; 18 found; start..end, strand, type, name):
      1..241     +  promoter       U6 promoter: RNA polymerase III promoter for human U6 snRNA
    289..356     +  misc_RNA       tracrRNA (fragment): trans-activating CRISPR RNA for the Streptococcus pyogenes CRISPR/Cas9 system
    363..406     +  misc_RNA       gRNA scaffold (fragment): guide RNA scaffold for the Streptococcus pyogenes CRISPR/Cas9 system
    453..738     +  enhancer       CMV enhancer: human cytomegalovirus immediate early enhancer; contains an 18-bp deletion relative to the standard CMV enhancer
    740..1017    +  promoter       chicken β-actin promoter: No description available
   1018..1246    +  intron         hybrid intron: hybrid between chicken β-actin (CBA) and minute virus of mice (MMV) introns (Gray et al., 2011)
   1267..1294    +  CDS            3xHA (fragment): three tandem HA epitope tags
   1327..3042    +  CDS            Cas9(N): N-terminal portion of Streptococcus pyogenes Cas9 (Zetsche et al., 2015)
   2929..5427    +  CDS            Cas9(C): C-terminal portion of Streptococcus pyogenes Cas9 (Zetsche et al., 2015)
   5494..5605    +  polyA_signal   bGH poly(A) signal: bovine growth hormone polyadenylation signal
   5710..5850    +  repeat_region  AAV2 ITR: inverted terminal repeat of adeno-associated virus serotype 2 inverted
   5855..5906    -  misc_feature   bom (fragment): basis of mobility region from pBR322
   5925..6305    +  rep_origin     M13 ori (sequence partly withheld): M13 bacteriophage origin of replication; arrow indicates direction of (+) strand synthesis
   6381..6430    -  misc_feature   bom (fragment): basis of mobility region from pBR322
   6532..6567    -  CDS            rop (fragment): Rop protein, which maintains plasmids at low copy number; rop
   6662..6766    +  promoter       AmpR promoter: bla
   6767..7627    +  CDS            AmpR: β-lactamase; bla; confers resistance to ampicillin, carbenicillin, and related antibiotics
   7798..8386    +  rep_origin     ori: high-copy-number ColE1/pMB1/pBR322/pUC origin of replication
