>Addgene plasmid #122340 | px335-sgRNA-EF(Cas9n)-Trim28-L | addgene full sequence | sequence record 238555 | Addgene NGS Result
GAGGGCCTATTTCCCATGATTCCTTCATATTTGCATATACGATACAAGGCTGTTAGAGAGATAATTGGAA
TTAATTTGACTGTAAACACAAAGATATTAGTACAAAATACGTGACGTAGAAAGTAATAATTTCTTGGGTA
GTTTGCAGTTTTAAAATTATGTTTTAAAATGGACTATCATATGCTTACCGTAACTTGAAAGTATTTCGAT
TTCTTGGCTTTATATATCTTGTGGAAAGGACGAAACACCGGGTGATGGCCCCTGAAGCTGGTTTAAGAGC
TATGCTGGAAACAGCATAGCAAGTTTAAATAAGGCTAGTCCGTTATCAACTTGAAAAAGTGGCACCGAGT
CGGTGCTTTTTTGTTTTAGAGCTAGAAATAGCAAGTTAAAATAAGGCTAGTCCGTTTTTAGCGCGTGCGC
CAATTCTGCAGACAAATGGCTCTAGAGGTACCCGTTACATAACTTACGGTAAATGGCCCGCCTGGCTGAC
CGCCCAACGACCCCCGCCCATTGACGTCAATAGTAACGCCAATAGGGACTTTCCATTGACGTCAATGGGT
GGAGTATTTACGGTAAACTGCCCACTTGGCAGTACATCAAGTGTATCATATGCCAAGTACGCCCCCTATT
GACGTCAATGACGGTAAATGGCCCGCCTGGCATTGTGCCCAGTACATGACCTTATGGGACTTTCCTACTT
GGCAGTACATCTACGTATTAGTCATCGCTATTACCATGGTCGAGGTGAGCCCCACGTTCTGCTTCACTCT
CCCCATCTCCCCCCCCTCCCCACCCCCAATTTTGTATTTATTTATTTTTTAATTATTTTGTGCAGCGATG
GGGGCGGGGGGGGGGGGGGGCGCGCGCCAGGCGGGGCGGGGGGGGGGGGGGGGGGGGGGGGGGGGGGGGG
GGGGGGGGCGGCGGCAGCCAATCAGAGCGGCGCGCTCCGAAAGTTTCCTTTTATGGCGAGGCGGCGGCGG
CGGCGGCCCTATAAAAAGCGAAGCGCGCGGCGGGCGGGAGTCGCTGCGCGCTGCCTTCGCCCCGTGCCCC
GCTCCGCCGCCGCCTCGCGCCGCCCGCCCCGGCTCTGACTGACCGCGTTACTCCCACAGGTGAGCGGGCG
GGACGGCCCTTCTCCTCCGGGCTGTAATTAGCTGAGCAAGAGGTAAGGGTTTAAGGGATGGTTGGTTGGT
GGGGTATTAATGTTTAATTACCTGGAGCACCTGCCTGAAATCACTTTTTTTCAGGTTGGACCGGTGCCAC
CATGTACCCATACGATGTTCCAGATTACGCTTCGCCGAAGAAAAAGCGCAAGGTCGAAGCGTCCGACAAG
AAGTACAGCATCGGCCTGGCCATCGGCACCAACTCTGTGGGCTGGGCCGTGATCACCGACGAGTACAAGG
TGCCCAGCAAGAAATTCAAGGTGCTGGGCAACACCGACCGGCACAGCATCAAGAAGAACCTGATCGGAGC
CCTGCTGTTCGACAGCGGCGAAACAGCCGAGGCCACCCGGCTGAAGAGAACCGCCAGAAGAAGATACACC
AGACGGAAGAACCGGATCTGCTATCTGCAAGAGATCTTCAGCAACGAGATGGCCAAGGTGGACGACAGCT
TCTTCCACAGACTGGAAGAGTCCTTCCTGGTGGAAGAGGATAAGAAGCACGAGCGGCACCCCATCTTCGG
CAACATCGTGGACGAGGTGGCCTACCACGAGAAGTACCCCACCATCTACCACCTGAGAAAGAAACTGGTG
GACAGCACCGACAAGGCCGACCTGCGGCTGATCTATCTGGCCCTGGCCCACATGATCAAGTTCCGGGGCC
ACTTCCTGATCGAGGGCGACCTGAACCCCGACAACAGCGACGTGGACAAGCTGTTCATCCAGCTGGTGCA
GACCTACAACCAGCTGTTCGAGGAAAACCCCATCAACGCCAGCGGCGTGGACGCCAAGGCCATCCTGTCT
GCCAGACTGAGCAAGAGCAGACGGCTGGAAAATCTGATCGCCCAGCTGCCCGGCGAGAAGAAGAATGGCC
TGTTCGGCAACCTGATTGCCCTGAGCCTGGGCCTGACCCCCAACTTCAAGAGCAACTTCGACCTGGCCGA
GGATGCCAAACTGCAGCTGAGCAAGGACACCTACGACGACGACCTGGACAACCTGCTGGCCCAGATCGGC
GACCAGTACGCCGACCTGTTTCTGGCCGCCAAGAACCTGTCCGACGCCATCCTGCTGAGCGACATCCTGA
GAGTGAACACCGAGATCACCAAGGCCCCCCTGAGCGCCTCTATGATCAAGAGATACGACGAGCACCACCA
GGACCTGACCCTGCTGAAAGCTCTCGTGCGGCAGCAGCTGCCTGAGAAGTACAAAGAGATTTTCTTCGAC
CAGAGCAAGAACGGCTACGCCGGCTACATTGACGGCGGAGCCAGCCAGGAAGAGTTCTACAAGTTCATCA
AGCCCATCCTGGAAAAGATGGACGGCACCGAGGAACTGCTCGTGAAGCTGAACAGAGAGGACCTGCTGCG
GAAGCAGCGGACCTTCGACAACGGCAGCATCCCCCACCAGATCCACCTGGGAGAGCTGCACGCCATTCTG
CGGCGGCAGGAAGATTTTTACCCATTCCTGAAGGACAACCGGGAAAAGATCGAGAAGATCCTGACCTTCC
GCATCCCCTACTACGTGGGCCCTCTGGCCAGGGGAAACAGCAGATTCGCCTGGATGACCAGAAAGAGCGA
GGAAACCATCACCCCCTGGAACTTCGAGGAAGTGGTGGACAAGGGCGCTTCCGCCCAGAGCTTCATCGAG
CGGATGACCAACTTCGATAAGAACCTGCCCAACGAGAAGGTGCTGCCCAAGCACAGCCTGCTGTACGAGT
ACTTCACCGTGTATAACGAGCTGACCAAAGTGAAATACGTGACCGAGGGAATGAGAAAGCCCGCCTTCCT
GAGCGGCGAGCAGAAAAAGGCCATCGTGGACCTGCTGTTCAAGACCAACCGGAAAGTGACCGTGAAGCAG
CTGAAAGAGGACTACTTCAAGAAAATCGAGTGCTTCGACTCCGTGGAAATCTCCGGCGTGGAAGATCGGT
TCAACGCCTCCCTGGGCACATACCACGATCTGCTGAAAATTATCAAGGACAAGGACTTCCTGGACAATGA
GGAAAACGAGGACATTCTGGAAGATATCGTGCTGACCCTGACACTGTTTGAGGACAGAGAGATGATCGAG
GAACGGCTGAAAACCTATGCCCACCTGTTCGACGACAAAGTGATGAAGCAGCTGAAGCGGCGGAGATACA
CCGGCTGGGGCAGGCTGAGCCGGAAGCTGATCAACGGCATCCGGGACAAGCAGTCCGGCAAGACAATCCT
GGATTTCCTGAAGTCCGACGGCTTCGCCAACAGAAACTTCATGCAGCTGATCCACGACGACAGCCTGACC
TTTAAAGAGGACATCCAGAAAGCCCAGGTGTCCGGCCAGGGCGATAGCCTGCACGAGCACATTGCCAATC
TGGCCGGCAGCCCCGCCATTAAGAAGGGCATCCTGCAGACAGTGAAGGTGGTGGACGAGCTCGTGAAAGT
GATGGGCCGGCACAAGCCCGAGAACATCGTGATCGAAATGGCCAGAGAGAACCAGACCACCCAGAAGGGA
CAGAAGAACAGCCGCGAGAGAATGAAGCGGATCGAAGAGGGCATCAAAGAGCTGGGCAGCCAGATCCTGA
AAGAACACCCCGTGGAAAACACCCAGCTGCAGAACGAGAAGCTGTACCTGTACTACCTGCAGAATGGGCG
GGATATGTACGTGGACCAGGAACTGGACATCAACCGGCTGTCCGACTACGATGTGGACCATATCGTGCCT
CAGAGCTTTCTGAAGGACGACTCCATCGACAACAAGGTGCTGACCAGAAGCGACAAGAACCGGGGCAAGA
GCGACAACGTGCCCTCCGAAGAGGTCGTGAAGAAGATGAAGAACTACTGGCGGCAGCTGCTGAACGCCAA
GCTGATTACCCAGAGAAAGTTCGACAATCTGACCAAGGCCGAGAGAGGCGGCCTGAGCGAACTGGATAAG
GCCGGCTTCATCAAGAGACAGCTGGTGGAAACCCGGCAGATCACAAAGCACGTGGCACAGATCCTGGACT
CCCGGATGAACACTAAGTACGACGAGAATGACAAGCTGATCCGGGAAGTGAAAGTGATCACCCTGAAGTC
CAAGCTGGTGTCCGATTTCCGGAAGGATTTCCAGTTTTACAAAGTGCGCGAGATCAACAACTACCACCAC
GCCCACGACGCCTACCTGAACGCCGTCGTGGGAACCGCCCTGATCAAAAAGTACCCTAAGCTGGAAAGCG
AGTTCGTGTACGGCGACTACAAGGTGTACGACGTGCGGAAGATGATCGCCAAGAGCGAGCAGGAAATCGG
CAAGGCTACCGCCAAGTACTTCTTCTACAGCAACATCATGAACTTTTTCAAGACCGAGATTACCCTGGCC
AACGGCGAGATCCGGAAGCGGCCTCTGATCGAGACAAACGGCGAAACCGGGGAGATCGTGTGGGATAAGG
GCCGGGATTTTGCCACCGTGCGGAAAGTGCTGAGCATGCCCCAAGTGAATATCGTGAAAAAGACCGAGGT
GCAGACAGGCGGCTTCAGCAAAGAGTCTATCCTGCCCAAGAGGAACAGCGATAAGCTGATCGCCAGAAAG
AAGGACTGGGACCCTAAGAAGTACGGCGGCTTCGACAGCCCCACCGTGGCCTATTCTGTGCTGGTGGTGG
CCAAAGTGGAAAAGGGCAAGTCCAAGAAACTGAAGAGTGTGAAAGAGCTGCTGGGGATCACCATCATGGA
AAGAAGCAGCTTCGAGAAGAATCCCATCGACTTTCTGGAAGCCAAGGGCTACAAAGAAGTGAAAAAGGAC
CTGATCATCAAGCTGCCTAAGTACTCCCTGTTCGAGCTGGAAAACGGCCGGAAGAGAATGCTGGCCTCTG
CCGGCGAACTGCAGAAGGGAAACGAACTGGCCCTGCCCTCCAAATATGTGAACTTCCTGTACCTGGCCAG
CCACTATGAGAAGCTGAAGGGCTCCCCCGAGGATAATGAGCAGAAACAGCTGTTTGTGGAACAGCACAAG
CACTACCTGGACGAGATCATCGAGCAGATCAGCGAGTTCTCCAAGAGAGTGATCCTGGCCGACGCTAATC
TGGACAAAGTGCTGTCCGCCTACAACAAGCACCGGGATAAGCCCATCAGAGAGCAGGCCGAGAATATCAT
CCACCTGTTTACCCTGACCAATCTGGGAGCCCCTGCCGCCTTCAAGTACTTTGACACCACCATCGACCGG
AAGAGGTACACCAGCACCAAAGAGGTGCTGGACGCCACCCTGATCCACCAGAGCATCACCGGCCTGTACG
AGACACGGATCGACCTGTCTCAGCTGGGAGGCGACAGCCCCAAGAAGAAGAGAAAGGTGGAGGCCAGCTA
AGAATTCCTAGAGCTCGCTGATCAGCCTCGACTGTGCCTTCTAGTTGCCAGCCATCTGTTGTTTGCCCCT
CCCCCGTGCCTTCCTTGACCCTGGAAGGTGCCACTCCCACTGTCCTTTCCTAATAAAATGAGGAAATTGC
ATCGCATTGTCTGAGTAGGTGTCATTCTATTCTGGGGGGTGGGGTGGGGCAGGACAGCAAGGGGGAGGAT
TGGGAAGAGAATAGCAGGCATGCTGGGGAGCGGCCGCAGGAACCCCTAGTGATGGAGTTGGCCACTCCCT
CTCTGCGCGCTCGCTCGCTCACTGAGGCCGGGCGACCAAAGGTCGCCCGACGCCCGGGCTTTGCCCGGGC
GGCCTCAGTGAGCGAGCGAGCGCGCAGCTGCCTGCAGGGGCGCCTGATGCGGTATTTTCTCCTTACGCAT
CTGTGCGGTATTTCACACCGCATA
[95 nt withheld, positions 5905-5999]
T
[46 nt withheld, positions 6001-6046]
C
[141 nt withheld, positions 6048-6188]
CCTTTGACGTTGGAGTCCACGTTCTTT
[37 nt withheld, positions 6216-6252]
ACTCTATCTCGGGCTATTCTTTTGATTTATAAGGGATTTTGCCGATTTCGGTCTATTGGTTAAAAAATGA
GCTGATTTAACAAAAATTTAACGCGAATTTTAACAAAATATTAACGTTTACAATTTTATGGTGCACTCTC
AGTACAATCTGCTCTGATGCCGCATAGTTAAGCCAGCCCCGACACCCGCCAACACCCGCTGACGCGCCCT
GACGGGCTTGTCTGCTCCCGGCATCCGCTTACAGACAAGCTGTGACCGTCTCCGGGAGCTGCATGTGTCA
GAGGTTTTCACCGTCATCACCGAAACGCGCGAGACGAAAGGGCCTCGTGATACGCCTATTTTTATAGGTT
AATGTCATGATAATAATGGTTTCTTAGACGTCAGGTGGCACTTTTCGGGGAAATGTGCGCGGAACCCCTA
TTTGTTTATTTTTCTAAATACATTCAAATATGTATCCGCTCATGAGACAATAACCCTGATAAATGCTTCA
ATAATATTGAAAAAGGAAGAGTATGAGTATTCAACATTTCCGTGTCGCCCTTATTCCCTTTTTTGCGGCA
TTTTGCCTTCCTGTTTTTGCTCACCCAGAAACGCTGGTGAAAGTAAAAGATGCTGAAGATCAGTTGGGTG
CACGAGTGGGTTACATCGAACTGGATCTCAACAGCGGTAAGATCCTTGAGAGTTTTCGCCCCGAAGAACG
TTTTCCAATGATGAGCACTTTTAAAGTTCTGCTATGTGGCGCGGTATTATCCCGTATTGACGCCGGGCAA
GAGCAACTCGGTCGCCGCATACACTATTCTCAGAATGACTTGGTTGAGTACTCACCAGTCACAGAAAAGC
ATCTTACGGATGGCATGACAGTAAGAGAATTATGCAGTGCTGCCATAACCATGAGTGATAACACTGCGGC
CAACTTACTTCTGACAACGATCGGAGGACCGAAGGAGCTAACCGCTTTTTTGCACAACATGGGGGATCAT
GTAACTCGCCTTGATCGTTGGGAACCGGAGCTGAATGAAGCCATACCAAACGACGAGCGTGACACCACGA
TGCCTGTAGCAATGGCAACAACGTTGCGCAAACTATTAACTGGCGAACTACTTACTCTAGCTTCCCGGCA
ACAATTAATAGACTGGATGGAGGCGGATAAAGTTGCAGGACCACTTCTGCGCTCGGCCCTTCCGGCTGGC
TGGTTTATTGCTGATAAATCTGGAGCCGGTGAGCGTGGAAGCCGCGGTATCATTGCAGCACTGGGGCCAG
ATGGTAAGCCCTCCCGTATCGTAGTTATCTACACGACGGGGAGTCAGGCAACTATGGATGAACGAAATAG
ACAGATCGCTGAGATAGGTGCCTCACTGATTAAGCATTGGTAACTGTCAGACCAAGTTTACTCATATATA
CTTTAGATTGATTTAAAACTTCATTTTTAATTTAAAAGGATCTAGGTGAAGATCCTTTTTGATAATCTCA
TGACCAAAATCCCTTAACGTGAGTTTTCGTTCCACTGAGCGTCAGACCCCGTAGAAAAGATCAAAGGATC
TTCTTGAGATCCTTTTTTTCTGCGCGTAATCTGCTGCTTGCAAACAAAAAAACCACCGCTACCAGCGGTG
GTTTGTTTGCCGGATCAAGAGCTACCAACTCTTTTTCCGAAGGTAACTGGCTTCAGCAGAGCGCAGATAC
CAAATACTGTTCTTCTAGTGTAGCCGTAGTTAGGCCACCACTTCAAGAACTCTGTAGCACCGCCTACATA
CCTCGCTCTGCTAATCCTGTTACCAGTGGCTGCTGCCAGTGGCGATAAGTCGTGTCTTACCGGGTTGGAC
TCAAGACGATAGTTACCGGATAAGGCGCAGCGGTCGGGCTGAACGGGGGGTTCGTGCACACAGCCCAGCT
TGGAGCGAACGACCTACACCGAACTGAGATACCTACAGCGTGAGCTATGAGAAAGCGCCACGCTTCCCGA
AGGGAGAAAGGCGGACAGGTATCCGGTAAGCGGCAGGGTCGGAACAGGAGAGCGCACGAGGGAGCTTCCA
GGGGGAAACGCCTGGTATCTTTATAGTCCTGTCGGGTTTCGCCACCTCTGACTTGAGCGTCGATTTTTGT
GATGCTCGTCAGGGGGGCGGAGCCTATGGAAAAACGCCAGCAACGCGGCCTTTTTACGGTTCCTGGCCTT
TTGCTGGCCTTTTGCTCACATGT
Features (pLannotate 1.2.2; 18 found; start..end, strand, type, name):
      1..241     +  promoter       U6 promoter: RNA polymerase III promoter for human U6 snRNA
    289..356     +  misc_RNA       tracrRNA (fragment): trans-activating CRISPR RNA for the Streptococcus pyogenes CRISPR/Cas9 system
    363..406     +  misc_RNA       gRNA scaffold (fragment): guide RNA scaffold for the Streptococcus pyogenes CRISPR/Cas9 system
    453..738     +  enhancer       CMV enhancer: human cytomegalovirus immediate early enhancer; contains an 18-bp deletion relative to the standard CMV enhancer
    740..1016    +  promoter       chicken β-actin promoter: No description available
   1017..1244    +  intron         hybrid intron: hybrid between chicken β-actin (CBA) and minute virus of mice (MMV) introns (Gray et al., 2011)
   1265..1292    +  CDS            3xHA (fragment): three tandem HA epitope tags
   1325..3040    +  CDS            Cas9(N): N-terminal portion of Streptococcus pyogenes Cas9 (Zetsche et al., 2015)
   2927..5425    +  CDS            Cas9(C): C-terminal portion of Streptococcus pyogenes Cas9 (Zetsche et al., 2015)
   5492..5603    +  polyA_signal   bGH poly(A) signal: bovine growth hormone polyadenylation signal
   5708..5848    +  repeat_region  AAV2 ITR: inverted terminal repeat of adeno-associated virus serotype 2 inverted
   5853..5904    -  misc_feature   bom (fragment): basis of mobility region from pBR322
   5923..6378    +  rep_origin     f1 ori (sequence partly withheld): f1 bacteriophage origin of replication; arrow indicates direction of (+) strand synthesis
   6379..6428    -  misc_feature   bom (fragment): basis of mobility region from pBR322
   6530..6565    -  CDS            rop (fragment): Rop protein, which maintains plasmids at low copy number; rop
   6660..6764    +  promoter       AmpR promoter: bla
   6765..7625    +  CDS            AmpR: β-lactamase; bla; confers resistance to ampicillin, carbenicillin, and related antibiotics
   7796..8384    +  rep_origin     ori: high-copy-number ColE1/pMB1/pBR322/pUC origin of replication
