[The description below was written by a language model from this plasmid's Addgene catalogue record and pLannotate feature annotations shown in this document.]
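Description:
px335-sgRNA-EF(Cas9n)-Trim28-L is a mammalian expression plasmid built on the px335 backbone that delivers both components of a CRISPR nickase system from a single vector of about 8.4 kb. It is maintained in E. coli as a high-copy plasmid through a ColE1/pUC-type origin and selected with ampicillin via the β-lactamase gene. A filamentous phage origin (annotated as f1 in one sequence record and M13 in the other) is also present. A single AAV2 inverted terminal repeat lies downstream of the expression cassette, but with only one ITR annotated the plasmid is not a functional AAV packaging vector.

The first cassette uses the human U6 RNA polymerase III promoter to transcribe a 20-nucleotide guide against mouse Trim28, cloned into BbsI sites that were destroyed in the process. The guide is fused to a Streptococcus pyogenes scaffold modified to the optimized "F+E" sgRNA design. This modification probably explains why the annotation software recognises the scaffold only as tracrRNA and gRNA scaffold fragments. The second cassette drives Cas9 from a CMV enhancer, chicken β-actin promoter and hybrid intron, and ends in a bGH polyadenylation signal. The two overlapping Cas9(N) and Cas9(C) annotations together represent one continuous coding sequence, preceded by a short match to an epitope tag. The nickase identity comes from the catalogue entry; the inactivating mutation is not annotated.

Because a nickase cuts only one strand, such plasmids are normally used in pairs with offset guides. The "-L" suffix suggests this is the left member of such a pair, although the record does not name a partner. The two sequence records differ by only 2 nt and are annotated essentially the same way. The associated publication concerns transcriptional bursting in mouse embryonic stem cells.
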