Addgene plasmid #122340: px335-sgRNA-EF(Cas9n)-Trim28-L
Purpose: Expresses sgRNA targeting mouse Trim28 and Cas9 nickase in mammalian cells
Depositing lab: Hiroshi Ochiai. Depositing organization: Hiroshima University. Publication: Genome-wide kinetic properties of transcriptional bursting in mouse embryonic stem cells. Ochiai H, Hayashi T, Umeda M, Yoshimura M, Harada A, Shimizu Y, Nakano K, Saitoh N, Liu Z, Yamamoto T, Okamura T, Ohkawa Y, Kimura H, Nikaido I. Sci Adv. 2020 Jun 17;6(25):eaaz6699. doi: 10.1126/sciadv.aaz6699. eCollection 2020 Jun. PubMed 32596448.
Backbone
  Vector backbone: px335
  Backbone size w/o insert (bp): 8427
  Total vector size (bp): 8447
  Modifications to backbone: We applied an optimized sgRNA design (sgRNA(F+E)) (Chen et al., Cell, 2013)
  Vector type: Mammalian Expression
Growth in bacteria
  Bacterial resistance: Ampicillin, 100 μg/mL
  Growth temperature: 37°C
  Growth strain: DH5alpha
  Copy number: High Copy
Gene/Insert
  Gene/Insert name: sgRNA for mouse Trim28
  gRNA/shRNA sequence: GGTGATGGCCCCTGAAGCTG
  Species: Synthetic
  Cloning method: Restriction Enzyme; 5′ cloning site BbsI (destroyed during cloning); 3′ cloning site BbsI (destroyed during cloning)
  Sequencing primers: 5′ LKO1_5_primer
Terms and licenses: Academic/Nonprofit Terms; Industry Terms: Not Available to Industry
How to cite: px335-sgRNA-EF(Cas9n)-Trim28-L was a gift from Hiroshi Ochiai (Addgene plasmid # 122340 ; http://n2t.net/addgene:122340 ; RRID:Addgene_122340)
